Addgene plasmid #135380: nSaCas9 G129 miniABEMax V82G
Purpose: Expression of nSaCas9 intradomain insertion of single evolved TadA monomer (V82G) at the specified position (G129 )
Depositing lab: Alex Hewitt. Depositing organization: University of Tasmania. Publication: Engineering domain-inlaid SaCas9 adenine base editors with reduced RNA off-targets and increased on-target DNA editing. Nguyen Tran MT, Mohd Khalid MKN, Wang Q, Walker JKR, Lidgerwood GE, Dilworth KL, Lisowski L, Pebay A, Hewitt AW. Nat Commun. 2020 Sep 25;11(1):4871. doi: 10.1038/s41467-020-18715-y. PubMed 32978399.
Backbone
  Vector backbone: pcDNA3.1(+)
  Vector type: Mammalian Expression, CRISPR
  Selectable markers: Blasticidin
Growth in bacteria
  Bacterial resistance: Ampicillin, 100 μg/mL
  Growth temperature: 30°C
  Growth strain: NEB Stable
  Copy number: High Copy
Gene/Insert
  Gene/Insert name: nSaCas9 G129 miniABEMax V82G
  Species: Synthetic
  Mutation: (V82G)
  Cloning method: Restriction Enzyme; 5′ cloning site Unknown (unknown if destroyed)
Terms and licenses: Academic/Nonprofit Terms; Industry Terms: Not Available to Industry
How to cite: nSaCas9 G129 miniABEMax V82G was a gift from Alex Hewitt (Addgene plasmid # 135380 ; http://n2t.net/addgene:135380 ; RRID:Addgene_135380)
