[The description below was written by a language model from this plasmid's Addgene catalogue record and pLannotate feature annotations shown in this document.]
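Description:
nSaCas9 G129 miniABEMax V82G is a mammalian expression plasmid built on the pcDNA3.1(+) backbone that encodes a domain-inlaid adenine base editor. Rather than fusing the deaminase to a terminus of Cas9, a single evolved TadA monomer carrying the V82G substitution is inserted within a Staphylococcus aureus Cas9 nickase at position G129. The resulting synthetic open reading frame is annotated as one long cas9 coding sequence of roughly 3.9 kb; the automated annotation does not separately mark the TadA insert, linkers or any nuclear localisation signals. Transcription is driven by the CMV immediate early enhancer and promoter, with a T7 promoter immediately upstream of the coding sequence, and is terminated by the bGH polyadenylation signal.

A blasticidin S deaminase (BSD) gene lies just downstream of the editor and upstream of the bGH poly(A) signal, which suggests it is expressed from the same CMV transcript, although the element linking the two coding sequences is not annotated. Blasticidin is the listed mammalian selection marker. The backbone's SV40 promoter–neo–SV40 poly(A) cassette is also detected in the sequence, though neomycin/G418 selection is not listed in the catalogue entry. Propagation in E. coli relies on a high-copy ColE1/pUC-type origin and ampicillin resistance, and an f1 origin is present. No guide RNA cassette appears in the feature table, so an SaCas9-compatible guide would presumably be supplied separately. According to the associated study, such domain-inlaid SaCas9 editors were engineered to reduce RNA off-target editing and to increase on-target A-to-G DNA editing.
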