Features (pLannotate 1.2.2; 21 found; start..end, strand, type, name):
    182..561     +  enhancer       CMV enhancer: human cytomegalovirus immediate early enhancer
    562..765     +  promoter       CMV promoter: human cytomegalovirus (CMV) immediate early promoter
    761..794     +  LTR            5' LTR (truncated) (fragment): truncated 5' long terminal repeat (LTR) from HIV-1
    810..828     +  promoter       T7 promoter: promoter for bacteriophage T7 RNA polymerase
    854..4705    +  CDS            cas9: CAS9_STAAU - Experimental evidence at protein level: Swiss-Prot protein existence level 1. CRISPR (clustered regularly interspaced short palindromic repeat) is an adaptive immune system that provides protection against mobile genetic elements (viruses, transposable elements and conjugative plasmids). CRISPR clusters contain spacers, sequences complementary to antecedent mobile elements, and target invading nucleic acids. CRISPR clusters are transcribed and processed into CRISPR RNA (crRNA). In type II CRISPR systems correct processing of pre-crRNA requires a trans- encoded small RNA (tracrRNA)
   4856..5254    +  CDS            BSD: blasticidin S deaminase; Aspergillus terreus BSD; confers resistance to blasticidin
   5331..5555    +  polyA_signal   bGH poly(A) signal: bovine growth hormone polyadenylation signal
   5559..5580    +  promoter       SV40 promoter (fragment): SV40 enhancer and early promoter
   5601..6029    +  rep_origin     f1 ori (sequence partly withheld): f1 bacteriophage origin of replication; arrow indicates direction of (+) strand synthesis
   6043..6372    +  promoter       SV40 promoter: SV40 enhancer and early promoter
   6439..7230    +  CDS            neo: KKA2_KLEPN - Also known as kan, nptII. Experimental evidence at protein level: Swiss-Prot protein existence level 1. Resistance to kanamycin, neomycin, paromomycin, ribostamycin, butirosin and gentamicin B. From Klebsiella pneumoniae.
   7254..7412    +  CDS            ble (fragment): BLE_KLEPN - Experimental evidence at protein level: Swiss-Prot protein existence level 1. Binding protein with a strong affinity to the bleomycin family of antibiotics. Binds to CL990; an antimitotic-antibiotic compound. From Klebsiella pneumoniae.
   7407..7528    +  polyA_signal   SV40 poly(A) signal: SV40 polyadenylation signal
   7601..7617    -  protein_bind   lac operator: The lac repressor binds to the lac operator to inhibit transcription in E. coli. This inhibition can be relieved by adding lactose or isopropyl-β-D-thiogalactopyranoside (IPTG). lac repressor encoded by lacI
   7625..7655    -  promoter       lac promoter: promoter for the E. coli lac operon
   7670..7691    -  protein_bind   CAP binding site: CAP binding activates transcription in the presence of cAMP. E. coli catabolite activator protein
   7704..7796    -  CDS            lacI (fragment): lac repressor; lacI; The lac repressor binds to the lac operator to inhibit transcription in E. coli. This inhibition can be relieved by adding lactose or isopropyl-β-D-thiogalactopyranoside (IPTG).
   7979..8567    -  rep_origin     ori: high-copy-number ColE1/pMB1/pBR322/pUC origin of replication
   8738..9598    -  CDS            AmpR: β-lactamase; bla; confers resistance to ampicillin, carbenicillin, and related antibiotics
   9599..9703    -  promoter       AmpR promoter: bla
   9762..27      -  misc_feature   bom (fragment) (across the origin): basis of mobility region from pBR322
>Addgene plasmid #135380 | nSaCas9 G129 miniABEMax V82G | addgene full sequence | sequence record 269055 | Addgene NGS Result
TCTGATGCCGCATAGTTAAGCCAGTATCTGCTCCCTGCTTGTGTGTTGGAGGTCGCTGAGTAGTGCGCGA
GCAAAATTTAAGCTACAACAAGGCAAGGCTTGACCGACAATTGCATGAAGAATCTGCTTAGGGTTAGGCG
TTTTGCGCTGCTTCGCGATGTACGGGCCAGATATACGCGTTGACATTGATTATTGACTAGTTATTAATAG
TAATCAATTACGGGGTCATTAGTTCATAGCCCATATATGGAGTTCCGCGTTACATAACTTACGGTAAATG
GCCCGCCTGGCTGACCGCCCAACGACCCCCGCCCATTGACGTCAATAATGACGTATGTTCCCATAGTAAC
GCCAATAGGGACTTTCCATTGACGTCAATGGGTGGAGTATTTACGGTAAACTGCCCACTTGGCAGTACAT
CAAGTGTATCATATGCCAAGTACGCCCCCTATTGACGTCAATGACGGTAAATGGCCCGCCTGGCATTATG
CCCAGTACATGACCTTATGGGACTTTCCTACTTGGCAGTACATCTACGTATTAGTCATCGCTATTACCAT
GGTGATGCGGTTTTGGCAGTACATCAATGGGCGTGGATAGCGGTTTGACTCACGGGGATTTCCAAGTCTC
CACCCCATTGACGTCAATGGGAGTTTGTTTTGGCACCAAAATCAACGGGACTTTCCAAAATGTCGTAACA
ACTCCGCCCCATTGACGCAAATGGGCGGTAGGCGTGTACGGTGGGAGGTCTATATAAGCAGAGCTCTCTG
GCTAACTAGAGAACCCACTGCTTACTGGCTTATCGAAATTAATACGACTCACTATAGGGAGACCCAAGCT
GGCTAGCGCCACCATGAAGCGAAATTACATTCTGGGGCTGGCCATTGGCATTACATCAGTGGGCTATGGC
ATCATTGACTACGAGACAAGGGACGTGATCGACGCCGGCGTGAGACTGTTCAAGGAGGCCAACGTGGAGA
ACAATGAGGGCCGGAGATCCAAGAGGGGAGCAAGGCGCCTGAAGCGGAGAAGGCGCCACAGAATCCAGAG
AGTGAAGAAGCTGCTGTTCGATTACAACCTGCTGACCGACCACTCCGAGCTGTCTGGCATCAATCCTTAT
GAGGCCAGAGTGAAGGGCCTGTCCCAGAAGCTGTCTGAGGAGGAGTTTAGCGCCGCCCTGCTGCACCTGG
CAAAGAGGAGAGGCGTGCACAACGTGAATGAGGTGGAGGAGGACACCGGCCCGAAGAAGAAACGTAAGGT
GGGTAGCAGCGGTAGCCCGAAAAAGAAGCGCAAAGTGGGCAGCGACGCGCTGGACGATTTCGATCTGGAC
ATGCTGGGCAGCGATGCGCTGGATGATTTCGGCGGTGGCAGCTCTGAGGTGGAGTTTTCCCACGAGTACT
GGATGAGACATGCCCTGACCCTGGCCAAGAGGGCACGCGATGAGAGGGAGGTGCCTGTGGGAGCCGTGCT
GGTGCTGAACAATAGAGTGATCGGCGAGGGCTGGAACAGAGCCATCGGCCTGCACGACCCAACAGCCCAT
GCCGAAATTATGGCCCTGAGACAGGGCGGCCTGGTCATGCAGAACTACAGACTGATTGACGCCACCCTGT
ACGGCACATTCGAGCCTTGCGTGATGTGCGCCGGCGCCATGATCCACTCTAGGATCGGCCGCGTGGTGTT
TGGCGTGAGGAACGCAAAAACCGGCGCCGCAGGCTCCCTGATGGACGTGCTGCACTACCCCGGCATGAAT
CACCGCGTCGAAATTACCGAGGGAATCCTGGCAGATGAATGTGCCGCCCTGCTGTGCTATTTCTTTCGGA
TGCCTAGACAGGTGTTCAATGCTCAGAAGAAGGCCCAGAGCTCCACCGACGGCGGTAGCGGCGGTAGCGG
TGGTAGCGGCGGCAGCGGTGGTAGCGGTGGCAGCGGTGGTGGCAACGAGCTGTCCACAAAGGAGCAGATC
AGCCGCAATTCCAAGGCCCTGGAGGAGAAGTATGTGGCCGAGCTGCAGCTGGAGCGGCTGAAGAAGGATG
GCGAGGTGAGGGGCTCCATCAATCGCTTCAAGACCTCTGACTACGTGAAGGAGGCCAAGCAGCTGCTGAA
GGTGCAGAAGGCCTACCACCAGCTGGATCAGTCCTTTATCGATACATATATCGACCTGCTGGAGACAAGG
CGCACATACTATGAGGGACCAGGAGAGGGCTCTCCCTTCGGCTGGAAGGACATCAAGGAGTGGTACGAGA
TGCTGATGGGCCACTGCACCTATTTTCCAGAGGAGCTGAGAAGCGTGAAGTACGCCTATAACGCCGATCT
GTACAACGCCCTGAATGACCTGAACAACCTGGTCATCACCAGGGATGAGAACGAGAAGCTGGAGTACTAT
GAGAAGTTCCAGATCATCGAGAACGTGTTCAAGCAGAAGAAGAAGCCTACACTGAAGCAGATCGCCAAGG
AGATCCTGGTGAACGAGGAGGACATCAAGGGCTACCGCGTGACCTCCACAGGCAAGCCAGAGTTCACCAA
TCTGAAGGTGTATCACGATATCAAGGACATCACAGCCCGGAAGGAGATCATCGAGAACGCCGAGCTGCTG
GATCAGATCGCCAAGATCCTGACCATCTATCAGAGCTCCGAGGACATCCAGGAGGAGCTGACCAACCTGA
ATAGCGAGCTGACACAGGAGGAGATCGAGCAGATCAGCAATCTGAAGGGCTACACCGGCACACACAACCT
GAGCCTGAAGGCCATCAATCTGATCCTGGATGAGCTGTGGCACACAAACGACAATCAGATCGCCATCTTT
AACCGGCTGAAGCTGGTGCCAAAGAAGGTGGACCTGTCCCAGCAGAAGGAGATCCCAACCACACTGGTGG
ACGATTTCATCCTGTCTCCCGTGGTGAAGCGGAGCTTCATCCAGAGCATCAAAGTGATCAACGCCATCAT
CAAGAAGTACGGCCTGCCCAATGATATCATCATCGAGCTGGCCAGGGAGAAGAACTCCAAGGACGCCCAG
AAGATGATCAATGAGATGCAGAAGAGGAACCGCCAGACCAATGAGCGGATCGAGGAGATCATCAGAACCA
CAGGCAAGGAGAACGCCAAGTACCTGATCGAGAAGATCAAGCTGCACGATATGCAGGAGGGCAAGTGTCT
GTATTCTCTGGAGGCCATCCCTCTGGAGGACCTGCTGAACAATCCATTCAACTACGAGGTGGATCACATC
ATCCCCCGGAGCGTGAGCTTCGACAATTCTTTTAACAATAAGGTGCTGGTGAAGCAGGAGGAGAACAGCA
AGAAGGGCAATAGGACCCCTTTCCAGTACCTGTCTAGCTCCGATTCTAAGATCAGCTACGAGACATTCAA
GAAGCACATCCTGAATCTGGCCAAGGGCAAGGGCCGCATCAGCAAGACCAAGAAGGAGTACCTGCTGGAG
GAGCGGGACATCAACAGATTCTCCGTGCAGAAGGACTTCATCAACCGGAATCTGGTGGACACCAGATACG
CCACACGCGGCCTGATGAATCTGCTGCGGTCTTATTTCAGAGTGAACAATCTGGATGTGAAGGTGAAGAG
CATCAACGGCGGCTTCACCTCCTTTCTGCGGAGAAAGTGGAAGTTTAAGAAGGAGCGCAACAAGGGCTAT
AAGCACCACGCCGAGGATGCCCTGATCATCGCCAATGCCGACTTCATCTTTAAGGAGTGGAAGAAGCTGG
ACAAGGCCAAGAAAGTGATGGAGAACCAGATGTTCGAGGAGAAGCAGGCCGAGAGCATGCCCGAGATCGA
GACAGAGCAGGAGTACAAGGAGATTTTCATCACACCTCACCAGATCAAGCACATCAAGGACTTCAAGGAC
TACAAGTATTCTCACAGGGTGGATAAGAAGCCCAACCGCGAGCTGATCAATGACACCCTGTATAGCACAC
GGAAGGACGATAAGGGCAATACCCTGATCGTGAACAATCTGAACGGCCTGTACGACAAGGATAATGACAA
GCTGAAGAAGCTGATCAACAAGTCTCCCGAGAAGCTGCTGATGTACCACCACGATCCTCAGACATATCAG
AAGCTGAAGCTGATCATGGAGCAGTACGGCGACGAGAAGAACCCACTGTATAAGTACTATGAGGAGACAG
GCAACTACCTGACAAAGTATAGCAAGAAGGATAATGGCCCCGTGATCAAGAAGATCAAGTACTATGGCAA
CAAGCTGAATGCCCACCTGGACATCACCGACGATTACCCTAACTCTCGCAATAAGGTGGTGAAGCTGAGC
CTGAAGCCATACCGGTTCGACGTGTACCTGGACAACGGCGTGTATAAGTTTGTGACAGTGAAGAATCTGG
ATGTGATCAAGAAGGAGAACTACTATGAGGTGAACAGCAAGTGCTACGAGGAGGCCAAGAAGCTGAAGAA
GATCAGCAACCAGGCCGAGTTCATCGCCTCTTTTTACAACAATGACCTGATCAAGATCAATGGCGAGCTG
TATAGAGTGATCGGCGTGAACAATGATCTGCTGAACAGAATCGAAGTGAATATGATCGACATCACCTACA
GGGAGTATCTGGAGAACATGAATGATAAGAGGCCCCCTCGCATCATCAAGACCATCGCCTCTAAGACACA
GAGCATCAAGAAGTACAGCACAGACATCCTGGGGAACCTGTATGAAGTCAAGAGCAAGAAACATCCTCAG
ATTATCAAGAAAGGCTCTGGTGGTTCTAAGCGACCTGCCGCCACAAAGAAGGCTGGACAGGCTAAGAAGA
AGAAAGATTACAAAGACGATGACGATAAGGGATCCGGCGCAACAAACTTCTCTCTGCTGAAACAAGCCGG
AGATGTCGAAGAGAATCCTGGACCGATGGCCAAGCCTTTGTCTCAAGAAGAATCCACCCTCATTGAAAGA
GCAACGGCTACAATCAACAGCATCCCCATCTCTGAAGACTACAGCGTCGCCAGCGCAGCTCTCTCTAGCG
ACGGCCGCATCTTCACTGGTGTCAATGTATATCATTTTACTGGGGGACCTTGTGCAGAACTCGTGGTGCT
GGGCACTGCTGCTGCTGCGGCAGCTGGCAACCTGACTTGTATCGTCGCGATCGGAAATGAGAACAGGGGC
ATCTTGAGCCCCTGCGGACGGTGCCGACAGGTGCTTCTCGATCTGCATCCTGGGATCAAAGCCATAGTGA
AGGACAGTGATGGACAGCCGACGGCAGTTGGGATTCGTGAATTGCTGCCCTCTGGTTATGTGTGGGAGGG
CTAAGAATTCTGCAGATATCCAGCACAGTGGCGGCCGCTCGAGTCTAGAGGGCCCGTTTAAACCCGCTGA
TCAGCCTCGACTGTGCCTTCTAGTTGCCAGCCATCTGTTGTTTGCCCCTCCCCCGTGCCTTCCTTGACCC
TGGAAGGTGCCACTCCCACTGTCCTTTCCTAATAAAATGAGGAAATTGCATCGCATTGTCTGAGTAGGTG
TCATTCTATTCTGGGGGGTGGGGTGGGGCAGGACAGCAAGGGGGAGGATTGGGAAGACAATAGCAGGCAT
GCTGGGGATGCGGTGGGCTCTATGGCTTCTGAGGCGGAAAGAACCAGCTGGGGCTCTAGGGGGTATCCCC
[124 nt withheld, positions 5601-5724]
C
[91 nt withheld, positions 5726-5816]
A
[49 nt withheld, positions 5818-5866]
CCTTTGACGTTGGAGTCCACGTTCTTT
[37 nt withheld, positions 5894-5930]
ACCCTATCTCGGTCTATTCTTTTGATTTATAAGGGATTTTGCCGATTTCGGCCTATTGGTTAAAAAATGA
GCTGATTTAACAAAAATTTAACGCGAATTAATTCTGTGGAATGTGTGTCAGTTAGGGTGTGGAAAGTCCC
CAGGCTCCCCAGCAGGCAGAAGTATGCAAAGCATGCATCTCAATTAGTCAGCAACCAGGTGTGGAAAGTC
CCCAGGCTCCCCAGCAGGCAGAAGTATGCAAAGCATGCATCTCAATTAGTCAGCAACCATAGTCCCGCCC
CTAACTCCGCCCATCCCGCCCCTAACTCCGCCCAGTTCCGCCCATTCTCCGCCCCATGGCTGACTAATTT
TTTTTATTTATGCAGAGGCCGAGGCCGCCTCTGCCTCTGAGCTATTCCAGAAGTAGTGAGGAGGCTTTTT
TGGAGGCCTAGGCTTTTGCAAAAAGCTCCCGGGAGCTTGTATATCCATTTTCGGATCTGATCAAGAGACA
GGATGAGGATCGTTTCGCATGATTGAACAAGATGGATTGCACGCAGGTTCTCCGGCCGCTTGGGTGGAGA
GGCTATTCGGCTATGACTGGGCACAACAGACAATCGGCTGCTCTGATGCCGCCGTGTTCCGGCTGTCAGC
GCAGGGGCGCCCGGTTCTTTTTGTCAAGACCGACCTGTCCGGTGCCCTGAATGAACTGCAGGACGAGGCA
GCGCGGCTATCGTGGCTGGCCACGACGGGCGTTCCTTGCGCAGCTGTGCTCGACGTTGTCACTGAAGCGG
GAAGGGACTGGCTGCTATTGGGCGAAGTGCCGGGGCAGGATCTCCTGTCATCTCACCTTGCTCCTGCCGA
GAAAGTATCCATCATGGCTGATGCAATGCGGCGGCTGCATACGCTTGATCCGGCTACCTGCCCATTCGAC
CACCAAGCGAAACATCGCATCGAGCGAGCACGTACTCGGATGGAAGCCGGTCTTGTCGATCAGGATGATC
TGGACGAAGAGCATCAGGGGCTCGCGCCAGCCGAACTGTTCGCCAGGCTCAAGGCGCGCATGCCCGACGG
CGAGGATCTCGTCGTGACCCATGGCGATGCCTGCTTGCCGAATATCATGGTGGAAAATGGCCGCTTTTCT
GGATTCATCGACTGTGGCCGGCTGGGTGTGGCGGACCGCTATCAGGACATAGCGTTGGCTACCCGTGATA
TTGCTGAAGAGCTTGGCGGCGAATGGGCTGACCGCTTCCTCGTGCTTTACGGTATCGCCGCTCCCGATTC
GCAGCGCATCGCCTTCTATCGCCTTCTTGACGAGTTCTTCTGAGCGGGACTCTGGGGTTCGAAATGACCG
ACCAAGCGACGCCCAACCTGCCATCACGAGATTTCGATTCCACCGCCGCCTTCTATGAAAGGTTGGGCTT
CGGAATCGTTTTCCGGGACGCCGGCTGGATGATCCTCCAGCGCGGGGATCTCATGCTGGAGTTCTTCGCC
CACCCCAACTTGTTTATTGCAGCTTATAATGGTTACAAATAAAGCAATAGCATCACAAATTTCACAAATA
AAGCATTTTTTTCACTGCATTCTAGTTGTGGTTTGTCCAAACTCATCAATGTATCTTATCATGTCTGTAT
ACCGTCGACCTCTAGCTAGAGCTTGGCGTAATCATGGTCATAGCTGTTTCCTGTGTGAAATTGTTATCCG
CTCACAATTCCACACAACATACGAGCCGGAAGCATAAAGTGTAAAGCCTGGGGTGCCTAATGAGTGAGCT
AACTCACATTAATTGCGTTGCGCTCACTGCCCGCTTTCCAGTCGGGAAACCTGTCGTGCCAGCTGCATTA
ATGAATCGGCCAACGCGCGGGGAGAGGCGGTTTGCGTATTGGGCGCTCTTCCGCTTCCTCGCTCACTGAC
TCGCTGCGCTCGGTCGTTCGGCTGCGGCGAGCGGTATCAGCTCACTCAAAGGCGGTAATACGGTTATCCA
CAGAATCAGGGGATAACGCAGGAAAGAACATGTGAGCAAAAGGCCAGCAAAAGGCCAGGAACCGTAAAAA
GGCCGCGTTGCTGGCGTTTTTCCATAGGCTCCGCCCCCCTGACGAGCATCACAAAAATCGACGCTCAAGT
CAGAGGTGGCGAAACCCGACAGGACTATAAAGATACCAGGCGTTTCCCCCTGGAAGCTCCCTCGTGCGCT
CTCCTGTTCCGACCCTGCCGCTTACCGGATACCTGTCCGCCTTTCTCCCTTCGGGAAGCGTGGCGCTTTC
TCATAGCTCACGCTGTAGGTATCTCAGTTCGGTGTAGGTCGTTCGCTCCAAGCTGGGCTGTGTGCACGAA
CCCCCCGTTCAGCCCGACCGCTGCGCCTTATCCGGTAACTATCGTCTTGAGTCCAACCCGGTAAGACACG
ACTTATCGCCACTGGCAGCAGCCACTGGTAACAGGATTAGCAGAGCGAGGTATGTAGGCGGTGCTACAGA
GTTCTTGAAGTGGTGGCCTAACTACGGCTACACTAGAAGAACAGTATTTGGTATCTGCGCTCTGCTGAAG
CCAGTTACCTTCGGAAAAAGAGTTGGTAGCTCTTGATCCGGCAAACAAACCACCGCTGGTAGCGGTGGTT
TTTTTGTTTGCAAGCAGCAGATTACGCGCAGAAAAAAAGGATCTCAAGAAGATCCTTTGATCTTTTCTAC
GGGGTCTGACGCTCAGTGGAACGAAAACTCACGTTAAGGGATTTTGGTCATGAGATTATCAAAAAGGATC
TTCACCTAGATCCTTTTAAATTAAAAATGAAGTTTTAAATCAATCTAAAGTATATATGAGTAAACTTGGT
CTGACAGTTACCAATGCTTAATCAGTGAGGCACCTATCTCAGCGATCTGTCTATTTCGTTCATCCATAGT
TGCCTGACTCCCCGTCGTGTAGATAACTACGATACGGGAGGGCTTACCATCTGGCCCCAGTGCTGCAATG
ATACCGCGAGACCCACGCTCACCGGCTCCAGATTTATCAGCAATAAACCAGCCAGCCGGAAGGGCCGAGC
GCAGAAGTGGTCCTGCAACTTTATCCGCCTCCATCCAGTCTATTAATTGTTGCCGGGAAGCTAGAGTAAG
TAGTTCGCCAGTTAATAGTTTGCGCAACGTTGTTGCCATTGCTACAGGCATCGTGGTGTCACGCTCGTCG
TTTGGTATGGCTTCATTCAGCTCCGGTTCCCAACGATCAAGGCGAGTTACATGATCCCCCATGTTGTGCA
AAAAAGCGGTTAGCTCCTTCGGTCCTCCGATCGTTGTCAGAAGTAAGTTGGCCGCAGTGTTATCACTCAT
GGTTATGGCAGCACTGCATAATTCTCTTACTGTCATGCCATCCGTAAGATGCTTTTCTGTGACTGGTGAG
TACTCAACCAAGTCATTCTGAGAATAGTGTATGCGGCGACCGAGTTGCTCTTGCCCGGCGTCAATACGGG
ATAATACCGCGCCACATAGCAGAACTTTAAAAGTGCTCATCATTGGAAAACGTTCTTCGGGGCGAAAACT
CTCAAGGATCTTACCGCTGTTGAGATCCAGTTCGATGTAACCCACTCGTGCACCCAACTGATCTTCAGCA
TCTTTTACTTTCACCAGCGTTTCTGGGTGAGCAAAAACAGGAAGGCAAAATGCCGCAAAAAAGGGAATAA
GGGCGACACGGAAATGTTGAATACTCATACTCTTCCTTTTTCAATATTATTGAAGCATTTATCAGGGTTA
TTGTCTCATGAGCGGATACATATTTGAATGTATTTAGAAAAATAAACAAATAGGGGTTCCGCGCACATTT
CCCCGAAAAGTGCCACCTGACGTCGACGGATCGGGAGATCTCCCGATCCCCTATGGTGCACTCTCAGTAC
AATCTGC
