>Addgene plasmid #135380 | nSaCas9 G129 miniABEMax V82G | depositor partial sequence | sequence record 261056 | insert: nSaCas9 (D10A) with intradomain insertion of miniABEMax (evolved ecTadA [V82G]) at position G129
ATGAAGCGAAATTACATTCTGGGGCTGGCCATTGGCATTACATCAGTGGGCTATGGCATCATTGACTACG
AGACAAGGGACGTGATCGACGCCGGCGTGAGACTGTTCAAGGAGGCCAACGTGGAGAACAATGAGGGCCG
GAGATCCAAGAGGGGAGCAAGGCGCCTGAAGCGGAGAAGGCGCCACAGAATCCAGAGAGTGAAGAAGCTG
CTGTTCGATTACAACCTGCTGACCGACCACTCCGAGCTGTCTGGCATCAATCCTTATGAGGCCAGAGTGA
AGGGCCTGTCCCAGAAGCTGTCTGAGGAGGAGTTTAGCGCCGCCCTGCTGCACCTGGCAAAGAGGAGAGG
CGTGCACAACGTGAATGAGGTGGAGGAGGACACCGGCCCGAAGAAGAAACGTAAGGTGGGTAGCAGCGGT
AGCCCGAAAAAGAAGCGCAAAGTGGGCAGCGACGCGCTGGACGATTTCGATCTGGACATGCTGGGCAGCG
ATGCGCTGGATGATTTCGGCGGTGGCAGCTCTGAGGTGGAGTTTTCCCACGAGTACTGGATGAGACATGC
CCTGACCCTGGCCAAGAGGGCACGCGATGAGAGGGAGGTGCCTGTGGGAGCCGTGCTGGTGCTGAACAAT
AGAGTGATCGGCGAGGGCTGGAACAGAGCCATCGGCCTGCACGACCCAACAGCCCATGCCGAAATTATGG
CCCTGAGACAGGGCGGCCTGGTCATGCAGAACTACAGACTGATTGACGCCACCCTGTACGGCACATTCGA
GCCTTGCGTGATGTGCGCCGGCGCCATGATCCACTCTAGGATCGGCCGCGTGGTGTTTGGCGTGAGGAAC
GCAAAAACCGGCGCCGCAGGCTCCCTGATGGACGTGCTGCACTACCCCGGCATGAATCACCGCGTCGAAA
TTACCGAGGGAATCCTGGCAGATGAATGTGCCGCCCTGCTGTGCTATTTCTTTCGGATGCCTAGACAGGT
GTTCAATGCTCAGAAGAAGGCCCAGAGCTCCACCGACGGCGGTAGCGGCGGTAGCGGTGGTAGCGGCGGC
AGCGGTGGTAGCGGTGGCAGCGGTGGTGGCAACGAGCTGTCCACAAAGGAGCAGATCAGCCGCAATTCCA
AGGCCCTGGAGGAGAAGTATGTGGCCGAGCTGCAGCTGGAGCGGCTGAAGAAGGATGGCGAGGTGAGGGG
CTCCATCAATCGCTTCAAGACCTCTGACTACGTGAAGGAGGCCAAGCAGCTGCTGAAGGTGCAGAAGGCC
TACCACCAGCTGGATCAGTCCTTTATCGATACATATATCGACCTGCTGGAGACAAGGCGCACATACTATG
AGGGACCAGGAGAGGGCTCTCCCTTCGGCTGGAAGGACATCAAGGAGTGGTACGAGATGCTGATGGGCCA
CTGCACCTATTTTCCAGAGGAGCTGAGAAGCGTGAAGTACGCCTATAACGCCGATCTGTACAACGCCCTG
AATGACCTGAACAACCTGGTCATCACCAGGGATGAGAACGAGAAGCTGGAGTACTATGAGAAGTTCCAGA
TCATCGAGAACGTGTTCAAGCAGAAGAAGAAGCCTACACTGAAGCAGATCGCCAAGGAGATCCTGGTGAA
CGAGGAGGACATCAAGGGCTACCGCGTGACCTCCACAGGCAAGCCAGAGTTCACCAATCTGAAGGTGTAT
CACGATATCAAGGACATCACAGCCCGGAAGGAGATCATCGAGAACGCCGAGCTGCTGGATCAGATCGCCA
AGATCCTGACCATCTATCAGAGCTCCGAGGACATCCAGGAGGAGCTGACCAACCTGAATAGCGAGCTGAC
ACAGGAGGAGATCGAGCAGATCAGCAATCTGAAGGGCTACACCGGCACACACAACCTGAGCCTGAAGGCC
ATCAATCTGATCCTGGATGAGCTGTGGCACACAAACGACAATCAGATCGCCATCTTTAACCGGCTGAAGC
TGGTGCCAAAGAAGGTGGACCTGTCCCAGCAGAAGGAGATCCCAACCACACTGGTGGACGATTTCATCCT
GTCTCCCGTGGTGAAGCGGAGCTTCATCCAGAGCATCAAAGTGATCAACGCCATCATCAAGAAGTACGGC
CTGCCCAATGATATCATCATCGAGCTGGCCAGGGAGAAGAACTCCAAGGACGCCCAGAAGATGATCAATG
AGATGCAGAAGAGGAACCGCCAGACCAATGAGCGGATCGAGGAGATCATCAGAACCACAGGCAAGGAGAA
CGCCAAGTACCTGATCGAGAAGATCAAGCTGCACGATATGCAGGAGGGCAAGTGTCTGTATTCTCTGGAG
GCCATCCCTCTGGAGGACCTGCTGAACAATCCATTCAACTACGAGGTGGATCACATCATCCCCCGGAGCG
TGAGCTTCGACAATTCTTTTAACAATAAGGTGCTGGTGAAGCAGGAGGAGAACAGCAAGAAGGGCAATAG
GACCCCTTTCCAGTACCTGTCTAGCTCCGATTCTAAGATCAGCTACGAGACATTCAAGAAGCACATCCTG
AATCTGGCCAAGGGCAAGGGCCGCATCAGCAAGACCAAGAAGGAGTACCTGCTGGAGGAGCGGGACATCA
ACAGATTCTCCGTGCAGAAGGACTTCATCAACCGGAATCTGGTGGACACCAGATACGCCACACGCGGCCT
GATGAATCTGCTGCGGTCTTATTTCAGAGTGAACAATCTGGATGTGAAGGTGAAGAGCATCAACGGCGGC
TTCACCTCCTTTCTGCGGAGAAAGTGGAAGTTTAAGAAGGAGCGCAACAAGGGCTATAAGCACCACGCCG
AGGATGCCCTGATCATCGCCAATGCCGACTTCATCTTTAAGGAGTGGAAGAAGCTGGACAAGGCCAAGAA
AGTGATGGAGAACCAGATGTTCGAGGAGAAGCAGGCCGAGAGCATGCCCGAGATCGAGACAGAGCAGGAG
TACAAGGAGATTTTCATCACACCTCACCAGATCAAGCACATCAAGGACTTCAAGGACTACAAGTATTCTC
ACAGGGTGGATAAGAAGCCCAACCGCGAGCTGATCAATGACACCCTGTATAGCACACGGAAGGACGATAA
GGGCAATACCCTGATCGTGAACAATCTGAACGGCCTGTACGACAAGGATAATGACAAGCTGAAGAAGCTG
ATCAACAAGTCTCCCGAGAAGCTGCTGATGTACCACCACGATCCTCAGACATATCAGAAGCTGAAGCTGA
TCATGGAGCAGTACGGCGACGAGAAGAACCCACTGTATAAGTACTATGAGGAGACAGGCAACTACCTGAC
AAAGTATAGCAAGAAGGATAATGGCCCCGTGATCAAGAAGATCAAGTACTATGGCAACAAGCTGAATGCC
CACCTGGACATCACCGACGATTACCCTAACTCTCGCAATAAGGTGGTGAAGCTGAGCCTGAAGCCATACC
GGTTCGACGTGTACCTGGACAACGGCGTGTATAAGTTTGTGACAGTGAAGAATCTGGATGTGATCAAGAA
GGAGAACTACTATGAGGTGAACAGCAAGTGCTACGAGGAGGCCAAGAAGCTGAAGAAGATCAGCAACCAG
GCCGAGTTCATCGCCTCTTTTTACAACAATGACCTGATCAAGATCAATGGCGAGCTGTATAGAGTGATCG
GCGTGAACAATGATCTGCTGAACAGAATCGAAGTGAATATGATCGACATCACCTACAGGGAGTATCTGGA
GAACATGAATGATAAGAGGCCCCCTCGCATCATCAAGACCATCGCCTCTAAGACACAGAGCATCAAGAAG
TACAGCACAGACATCCTGGGGAACCTGTATGAAGTCAAGAGCAAGAAACATCCTCAGATTATCAAGAAAG
GCTCTGGTGGTTCTAAGCGACCTGCCGCCACAAAGAAGGCTGGACAGGCTAAGAAGAAGAAAGATTACAA
AGACGATGACGATAAGGGATCCGGCGCAACAAACTTCTCTCTGCTGAAACAAGCCGGAGATGTCGAAGAG
AATCCTGGACCGATGGCCAAGCCTTTGTCTCAAGAAGAATCCACCCTCATTGAAAGAGCAACGGCTACAA
TCAACAGCATCCCCATCTCTGAAGACTACAGCGTCGCCAGCGCAGCTCTCTCTAGCGACGGCCGCATCTT
CACTGGTGTCAATGTATATCATTTTACTGGGGGACCTTGTGCAGAACTCGTGGTGCTGGGCACTGCTGCT
GCTGCGGCAGCTGGCAACCTGACTTGTATCGTCGCGATCGGAAATGAGAACAGGGGCATCTTGAGCCCCT
GCGGACGGTGCCGACAGGTGCTTCTCGATCTGCATCCTGGGATCAAAGCCATAGTGAAGGACAGTGATGG
ACAGCCGACGGCAGTTGGGATTCGTGAATTGCTGCCCTCTGGTTATGTGTGGGAGGGCTAA
